Addgene plasmid #137039: pBB0323-TEV-His12
Purpose: expression clone from T7 promoter for full-length (signal peptide containing) B. burgdorferi BB0323 with C-terminal TEV-protease-cleavable His12
Depositing lab: Debra Hansen. Depositing organization: Arizona State University. Publication: Membrane directed expression in Escherichia coli of BBA57 and other virulence factors from the Lyme disease agent Borrelia burgdorferi. Robertson KE, Truong CD, Craciunescu FM, Chiu PL, Fromme P, Hansen DT. Sci Rep. 2019 Nov 26;9(1):17606. doi: 10.1038/s41598-019-53830-x. PubMed 31772280.
Backbone
  Vector backbone: pRSET-TEV-12His
  Vector type: Bacterial Expression
Growth in bacteria
  Bacterial resistance: Ampicillin, 100 μg/mL
  Growth temperature: 37°C
  Growth strain: DH5alpha
  Copy number: High Copy
Gene/Insert
  Gene/Insert name: AAC66700.1 (alt name: BB0323)
  Species: Borrelia burgdorferi B31
  Mutation: wild type, full-length protein, contains signal peptide
  Promoter: T7
  Tag / fusion protein: His12 (TEV protease cleavable) (C terminal on backbone)
  Cloning method: Ligation Independent Cloning
  Sequencing primers: 5′ TAATACGACTCACTATAGGG; 3′ GCTAGTTATTGCTCAGCGG
Terms and licenses: Academic/Nonprofit Terms; Industry Terms: Not Available to Industry
Depositor comments: This plasmid uses the T7 promoter to express in E. coli the full-length, wild-type protein containing a C-terminal TEV-protease-cleavable His12-tag. The protein sequence includes its N-terminal membrane-targeting signal peptide sequence. The gene encoding the protein does not have the same DNA sequence as B. burgdorferi because the gene has been optimized for expression in E. coli.
How to cite: pBB0323-TEV-His12 was a gift from Debra Hansen (Addgene plasmid # 137039 ; http://n2t.net/addgene:137039 ; RRID:Addgene_137039)
