[The description below was written by a language model from this plasmid's Addgene catalogue record and pLannotate feature annotations shown in this document.]
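Description:
pBB0323-TEV-His12 is a 3,980-nt bacterial expression plasmid built on the pRSET-TEV-12His backbone for producing the Borrelia burgdorferi B31 protein BB0323 (AAC66700.1) in Escherichia coli. It replicates at high copy from a ColE1/pUC-type origin and is selected with ampicillin through the β-lactamase gene driven by its own bla promoter. An f1 phage origin is also present, a standard backbone element that permits single-stranded DNA production.

The expression cassette consists of a T7 promoter followed by the efficient ribosome binding site from phage T7 gene 10, the BB0323 open reading frame, and a T7 terminator, so transcription depends on a host supplying T7 RNA polymerase. The insert encodes the wild-type, full-length protein and retains its N-terminal membrane-targeting signal peptide. The coding DNA was optimized for E. coli and therefore differs from the native Borrelia gene sequence. It was introduced by ligation-independent cloning. A twelve-histidine tag contributed by the backbone is fused at the C terminus behind a TEV protease recognition site, allowing metal-affinity purification and subsequent tag removal.

The automated feature table does not annotate the insert, TEV site or His12 tag. It also reports only short fragments of lacI, lacZα and a gene 10-derived sequence, which are best read as backbone remnants rather than functional elements. No complete lac repressor gene and no lac operator are annotated. The associated work concerns membrane-directed expression of Lyme disease virulence factors in E. coli, consistent with use of this clone for recombinant production and purification of signal-peptide-containing BB0323.
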