Features (pLannotate 1.2.2; 10 found; start..end, strand, type, name):
     94..116     -  RBS            RBS: efficient ribosome binding site from bacteriophage T7 gene 10 (Olins and Rangwala, 1989)
    148..166     -  promoter       T7 promoter: promoter for bacteriophage T7 RNA polymerase
    186..239     -  CDS            lacI (fragment): lac repressor; lacI; The lac repressor binds to the lac operator to inhibit transcription in E. coli. This inhibition can be relieved by adding lactose or isopropyl-β-D-thiogalactopyranoside (IPTG).
    422..1010    -  rep_origin     ori: high-copy-number ColE1/pMB1/pBR322/pUC origin of replication
   1181..2041    -  CDS            AmpR: β-lactamase; bla; confers resistance to ampicillin, carbenicillin, and related antibiotics
   2042..2146    -  promoter       AmpR promoter: bla
   2199..2627    -  rep_origin     f1 ori (sequence partly withheld): f1 bacteriophage origin of replication; arrow indicates direction of (+) strand synthesis
   2632..2698    -  CDS            lacZα (fragment): LacZα fragment of β-galactosidase; lacZ fragment
   2724..2771    -  terminator     T7 terminator: transcription terminator for bacteriophage T7 RNA polymerase
   2779..2828    -  CDS            SET1 (fragment): solubility-enhancement tag derived from T7 phage gene 10B
>Addgene plasmid #137039 | pBB0323-TEV-His12 | addgene full sequence | sequence record 291948 | Addgene NGS Result
TCACGGCTCTCCGGCGGGGTCTTGCACGCAATGAAGCTGATCGCAACCACAATCAGCAGGCTGATCAGCT
TGTTTTTGATGTTCATATGTATATCTCCTTCTTAAAGTTAAACAAAATTATTTCTAGAGGGAAACCGTTG
TGGTCTCCCTATAGTGAGTCGTATTAATTTCGCGGGATCGAGATCCTGCATTAATGAATCGGCCAACGCG
CGGGGAGAGGCGGTTTGCGTATTGGGCGCTCTTCCGCTTCCTCGCTCACTGACTCGCTGCGCTCGGTCGT
TCGGCTGCGGCGAGCGGTATCAGCTCACTCAAAGGCGGTAATACGGTTATCCACAGAATCAGGGGATAAC
GCAGGAAAGAACATGTGAGCAAAAGGCCAGCAAAAGGCCAGGAACCGTAAAAAGGCCGCGTTGCTGGCGT
TTTTCCATAGGCTCCGCCCCCCTGACGAGCATCACAAAAATCGACGCTCAAGTCAGAGGTGGCGAAACCC
GACAGGACTATAAAGATACCAGGCGTTTCCCCCTGGAAGCTCCCTCGTGCGCTCTCCTGTTCCGACCCTG
CCGCTTACCGGATACCTGTCCGCCTTTCTCCCTTCGGGAAGCGTGGCGCTTTCTCATAGCTCACGCTGTA
GGTATCTCAGTTCGGTGTAGGTCGTTCGCTCCAAGCTGGGCTGTGTGCACGAACCCCCCGTTCAGCCCGA
CCGCTGCGCCTTATCCGGTAACTATCGTCTTGAGTCCAACCCGGTAAGACACGACTTATCGCCACTGGCA
GCAGCCACTGGTAACAGGATTAGCAGAGCGAGGTATGTAGGCGGTGCTACAGAGTTCTTGAAGTGGTGGC
CTAACTACGGCTACACTAGAAGAACAGTATTTGGTATCTGCGCTCTGCTGAAGCCAGTTACCTTCGGAAA
AAGAGTTGGTAGCTCTTGATCCGGCAAACAAACCACCGCTGGTAGCGGTGGTTTTTTTGTTTGCAAGCAG
CAGATTACGCGCAGAAAAAAAGGATCTCAAGAAGATCCTTTGATCTTTTCTACGGGGTCTGACGCTCAGT
GGAACGAAAACTCACGTTAAGGGATTTTGGTCATGAGATTATCAAAAAGGATCTTCACCTAGATCCTTTT
AAATTAAAAATGAAGTTTTAAATCAATCTAAAGTATATATGAGTAAACTTGGTCTGACAGTTACCAATGC
TTAATCAGTGAGGCACCTATCTCAGCGATCTGTCTATTTCGTTCATCCATAGTTGCCTGACTCCCCGTCG
TGTAGATAACTACGATACGGGAGGGCTTACCATCTGGCCCCAGTGCTGCAATGATACCGCGAGACCCACG
CTCACCGGCTCCAGATTTATCAGCAATAAACCAGCCAGCCGGAAGGGCCGAGCGCAGAAGTGGTCCTGCA
ACTTTATCCGCCTCCATCCAGTCTATTAATTGTTGCCGGGAAGCTAGAGTAAGTAGTTCGCCAGTTAATA
GTTTGCGCAACGTTGTTGCCATTGCTACAGGCATCGTGGTGTCACGCTCGTCGTTTGGTATGGCTTCATT
CAGCTCCGGTTCCCAACGATCAAGGCGAGTTACATGATCCCCCATGTTGTGCAAAAAAGCGGTTAGCTCC
TTCGGTCCTCCGATCGTTGTCAGAAGTAAGTTGGCCGCAGTGTTATCACTCATGGTTATGGCAGCACTGC
ATAATTCTCTTACTGTCATGCCATCCGTAAGATGCTTTTCTGTGACTGGTGAGTACTCAACCAAGTCATT
CTGAGAATAGTGTATGCGGCGACCGAGTTGCTCTTGCCCGGCGTCAATACGGGATAATACCGCGCCACAT
AGCAGAACTTTAAAAGTGCTCATCATTGGAAAACGTTCTTCGGGGCGAAAACTCTCAAGGATCTTACCGC
TGTTGAGATCCAGTTCGATGTAACCCACTCGTGCACCCAACTGATCTTCAGCATCTTTTACTTTCACCAG
CGTTTCTGGGTGAGCAAAAACAGGAAGGCAAAATGCCGCAAAAAAGGGAATAAGGGCGACACGGAAATGT
TGAATACTCATACTCTTCCTTTTTCAATATTATTGAAGCATTTATCAGGGTTATTGTCTCATGAGCGGAT
ACATATTTGAATGTATTTAGAAAAATAAACAAATAGGGGTTCCGCGCACATTTCCCCGAAAAGTGCCACC
TAAATTGTAAGCGTTAATATTTTGTTAAAATTCGCGTTAAATTTTTGTTAAATCAGCTCATTTTTTAACC
AATAGGCCGAAATCGGCAAAATCCCTTATAAATCAAAAGAATAGACCGAGATAGGGT
[37 nt withheld, positions 2298-2334]
AAAGAACGTGGACTCCAACGTCAAAGG
[49 nt withheld, positions 2362-2410]
T
[91 nt withheld, positions 2412-2502]
G
[124 nt withheld, positions 2504-2627]
CCCATTCGCCATTCAGGCTGCGCAACTGTTGGGAAGGGCGATCGGTGCGGGCCTCTTCGCTATTACGCCA
GATCCGGATATAGTTCCTCCTTTCAGCAAAAAACCCCTCAAGACCCGTTTAGAGGCCCCAAGGGGTTATG
CTAGTTATTGCTCAGCGGTGGCAGCAGCCAACTCAGCTTCCTTTCGGGCTTTGTTAGCAGCCGGATCCAC
TAGTAACGGCCGCCAGTGTGCTGGAATTCGCCCTTTTATTAATGGTGGTGATGATGGTGATGGTGGTGAT
GATGGTGACCTTGAAAATAAAGATTTTCTTTCGCCGGGATAATGATCTTCCAGTTGCTGTGAATCAGATC
CGGGTTTTGGATTTTCTGACGGTTCGCGAACCAAATCTTCGGCCACAGATACGGGTCGTTGTACAGCTTT
TTGCTGATACCCCACAGGGTGTTGCCAATCTTGATAACGTACAGCTCGCTGCTCGCGTTGCTCTGATACG
CTTCCAGGTAACGCGCGCTCTCCAGAAACAGTTCGTTCGCCAGACGGAAGTTCTTAACGTTTTTCGCCTC
CACACCTTTTTCCCACAGGGTACGGCTACGCTCAATCAGTTCCAGGGTCTTAAATTGCTCTTGCGGCTTG
CTGTTTTTCGCGATTTCAACTTTTTCCTCATACGCCAGCACAATCGGGATGCTAATTTCCGCCTCGCCCA
GCAGGTAGGTGTCCTTGTTGGTGTTCAGCAGGTTCAGGTGGCTGTTACGTTCTTTGATGAACGCACGGCC
GTTCCACGGGCTCGGCTTAATCAGTTTGTTGTTGCTATAGATCGGCAGGTTGCTCGCCGCCTCCAGCGCC
TTCAGCTGTTTGTACATACGCTCATCGGTTTCCTTCAGCGCTTTCGCTTCCTTCGCGTTTTTCGCCGCTT
GCTGCGCACGGTTAAACGCTTTGCTGTACATGTCCAGCGCGTTATCCAGGTCATAGTTCTTGTATTTACG
GGTCGCCTCGAAATACAGGTTGTTAACCTCATCAATCTCCAGCGGAATCCAGATGTACGCCTCGTTCGCT
TCCGCGTCGTTCAGATACTTCTCGATGTTTTCTTTCAGGTAGTTGGTCTTCTCCTTCTTCTCACGGGTCT
CACGAATGATGGTCTTGTAACGCTCCAGCACTTTCAGCGCAATTTCGTTACCCTCGATCGCCTTTTTCTT
GCTGAAGCTCTGCTTCATCGCTTCCTCCAGACGTTCCGCCTCGTTAAATTCTTTGCTATAGAACAGGTGG
CCACGCTCACGAATCAGTTCGTTCTTAATATCTTTGATGTCACGCAGTTGAAAGTTTTTGTTGTCCGGCT
GCGCGATCTTCGCGTTTTTGCTT
